Addgene plasmid #74081: BAS286 C terminal SF-GFP hygBR
Purpose: S.pombe recoded superfolder GFP in universal C-terminal tagging plasmid, hygB resistanc
Depositing lab: Bassem Al-Sady. Depositing organization: University of California, San Francisco (UCSF). Publication: Sensitive and Quantitative Three-Color Protein Imaging in Fission Yeast Using Spectrally Diverse, Recoded Fluorescent Proteins with Experimentally-Characterized In Vivo Maturation Kinetics. Al-Sady B, Greenstein RA, El-Samad HJ, Braun S, Madhani HD. PLoS One. 2016 Aug 1;11(8):e0159292. doi: 10.1371/journal.pone.0159292. eCollection 2016. PONE-D-16-08423 PubMed 27479698.
Backbone
  Vector backbone: pRS316
  Backbone size w/o insert (bp): 4890
  Selectable markers: Hygromycin
Growth in bacteria
  Bacterial resistance: Ampicillin, 100 μg/mL
  Growth temperature: 37°C
  Growth strain: DH5alpha
  Copy number: High Copy
Gene/Insert
  Gene/Insert name: super-folder GFP
  Species: S. pombe (fission yeast)
Terms and licenses: Academic/Nonprofit Terms; Industry Terms: Not Available to Industry
How to cite: BAS286 C terminal SF-GFP hygBR was a gift from Bassem Al-Sady (Addgene plasmid # 74081 ; http://n2t.net/addgene:74081 ; RRID:Addgene_74081)
