[The description below was written by a language model from this plasmid's Addgene catalogue record.]
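Description:
BAS286 C terminal SF-GFP hygBR is a fission yeast tagging plasmid built on the pRS316 backbone, designed as a universal template for fusing superfolder GFP to the C-terminus of proteins of interest in Schizosaccharomyces pombe. In bacteria it is maintained as a high-copy plasmid under ampicillin selection. The yeast selectable marker is hygromycin B resistance, which allows recovery of cells that have acquired the tagging cassette. pRS316 is ordinarily a budding-yeast centromeric shuttle vector carrying URA3, but the record does not say which of those backbone elements are retained here, and no feature table is provided to confirm them.

The payload is a superfolder GFP coding sequence that has been recoded for S. pombe codon usage, with the aim of improving expression of the fluorescent tag in this host. Superfolder GFP is a robustly folding GFP variant, making it suitable for sensitive detection of fusion proteins. As a C-terminal tagging plasmid, the reporter would normally be placed in frame behind an endogenous open reading frame so that the fusion is driven by the gene's native promoter. The record does not describe the linker, terminator, the promoter driving the hygromycin marker, or the precise integration strategy.

The associated work concerns sensitive, quantitative three-colour protein imaging in fission yeast using spectrally diverse recoded fluorescent proteins with characterised in vivo maturation kinetics. This suggests the plasmid is the green member of a matched set of tagging constructs intended for multicolour live-cell imaging and quantification of protein levels.
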