>Addgene plasmid #74081 | BAS286 C terminal SF-GFP hygBR | depositor partial sequence | sequence record 138279 | as in Figure
GGTGCTGGATCTGGTTCATTAATTAACATGGTTTCTAAGGGTGAAGAACTTTTTACTGGTGTTGTTCCTA
TTCTTGTTGAACTTGATGGTGATGTTAACGGTCATAAGTTTTCTGTTCGTGGTGAAGGTGAAGGTGATGC
TACTAATGGTAAACTTACTCTTAAGTTTATTTGCACTACTGGTAAGTTGCCTGTTCCTTGGCCTACTTTA
GTTACTACTCTTACTTATGGTGTTCAATGCTTTTCTCGTTATCCTGATCATATGAAGCAACATGATTTTT
TTAAGTCTGCTATGCCTGAAGGTTATGTTCAAGAACGTACTATTTCTTTTAAGGATGATGGTACTTACAA
GACTCGTGCTGAAGTTAAGTTTGAAGGTGATACTCTTGTTAATCGTATTGAACTTAAGGGTATTGATTTT
AAAGAAGATGGTAATATTCTTGGTCATAAGCTTGAATACAACTTTAATTCTCATAACGTTTACATTACTG
CTGATAAGCAAAAGAACGGTATTAAGGCTAACTTTAAGATTCGTCATAATGTTGAAGATGGTTCTGTTCA
ACTTGCTGATCATTACCAACAAAACACTCCTATTGGTGATGGTCCTGTTCTTCTTCCTGATAACCATTAC
CTTTCTACTCAATCTGTTCTTTCTAAGGATCCTAACGAAAAGCGTGATCATATGGTTCTTTTGGAATTTG
TTACTGCTGCTGGTATTACTCTTGGTATGGATGAACTTTACAAGTAAAAAAAGACTAATGTAAAATTTTT
TTGGTTGGTTATTGAAAAAGTCGATGCCTTGTTTGCGTTTGTTTTCCTAGGCGTTTTATGTCAGAAGGCA
TTTAGAATTAGTATACAAGTACTCTTTGGTAAAATTTTATGTAGCGACTAAAATATTAACTATTATAGAT
AAACACCTTGGGAATAAAAAGTAATTTGCTATAGTAATTTATTAAACATGCTCCTACAACATTACCACAA
TCTTTTCTCTTGGATTGACATTGAATAAGAAAAGAGTGAATTTTTTTAGACTTGTAATGATAACTATGTA
CAAAGCCAATGAAAGATGTATGTAGATGAATGTAAAATACCATGTAGACAAACAAGATAAAACTTGGTTA
TAAACATTGGTGTTGGAACAGAATAAATTAGATGTCAAAAAGTTTCGTCAATATCACGGCGCGCCAGATC
TGTTTAGCTTGCCTCGTCCCCGCCGGGTCACCCGGCCAGCGACATGGAGGCCCAGAATACCCTCCTTGAC
AGTCTTGACGTGCGCAGCTCAGGGGCATGATGTGACTGTCGCCCGTACATTTAGCCCATACATCCCCATG
TATAATCATTTGCATCCATACATTTTGATGGCCGCACGGCGCGAAGCAAAAATTACGGCTCCTCGCTGCA
GACCTGCGAGCAGGGAAACGCTCCCCTCACAGACGCGTTGAATTGTCCCCACGCCGCGCCCCTGTAGAGA
AATATAAAAGGTTAGGATTTGCCACTGAGGTTCTTCTTTCATATACTTCCTTTTAAAATCTTGCTAGGAT
ACAGTTCTCACATCACATCCGAACATAAACAACCATGGGTAAAAAGCCTGAACTCACCGCGACGTCTGTC
GAGAAGTTTCTGATCGAAAAGTTCGACAGCGTCTCCGACCTGATGCAGCTCTCGGAGGGCGAAGAATCTC
GTGCTTTCAGCTTCGATGTAGGAGGGCGTGGATATGTCCTGCGGGTAAATAGCTGCGCCGATGGTTTCTA
CAAAGATCGTTATGTTTATCGGCACTTTGCATCGGCCGCGCTCCCGATTCCGGAAGTGCTTGACATTGGG
GAATTCAGCGAGAGCCTGACCTATTGCATCTCCCGCCGTGCACAGGGTGTCACGTTGCAAGACCTGCCTG
AAACCGAACTGCCCGCTGTTCTGCAGCCGGTCGCGGAGGCCATGGATGCGATCGCTGCGGCCGATCTTAG
CCAGACGAGCGGGTTCGGCCCATTCGGACCGCAAGGAATCGGTCAATACACTACATGGCGTGATTTCATA
TGCGCGATTGCTGATCCCCATGTGTATCACTGGCAAACTGTGATGGACGACACCGTCAGTGCGTCCGTCG
CGCAGGCTCTCGATGAGCTGATGCTTTGGGCCGAGGACTGCCCCGAAGTCCGGCACCTCGTGCACGCGGA
TTTCGGCTCCAACAATGTCCTGACGGACAATGGCCGCATAACAGCGGTCATTGACTGGAGCGAGGCGATG
TTCGGGGATTCCCAATACGAGGTCGCCAACATCTTCTTCTGGAGGCCGTGGTTGGCTTGTATGGAGCAGC
AGACGCGCTACTTCGAGCGGAGGCATCCGGAGCTTGCAGGATCGCCGCGGCTCCGGGCGTATATGCTCCG
CATTGGTCTTGACCAACTCTATCAGAGCTTGGTTGACGGCAATTTCGATGATGCAGCTTGGGCGCAGGGT
CGATGCGACGCAATCGTCCGATCCGGAGCCGGGACTGTCGGGCGTACACAAATCGCCCGCAGAAGCGCGG
CCGTCTGGACCGATGGCTGTGTAGAAGTACTCGCCGATAGTGGAAACCGACGCCCCAGCACTCGTCCGAG
GGCAAAGGAATAATCAGTACTGACAATAAAAAGATTCTTGTTTTCAAGAACTTGTCATTTGTATAGTTTT
TTTATATTGTAGTTGTTCTATTTTAATCAAATGTTAGCGTGATTTATATTTTTTTTCGCCTCGACATCAT
CTGCCCAGATGCGAAGTTAAGTGCGCAGAAAGTAATATCATGCGTCAATCGTATGTGAATGCTGGTCGCT
ATACTGCTGTCGATTCGATACTAACGCCGCCATCCAGTTTAAAC
