>Addgene plasmid #74081 | BAS286 C terminal SF-GFP hygBR | addgene partial sequence | sequence record 140885 | M13pUC-Fwd 5'-CCCAGTCACGACGTTGTAAAACG-3'
TAATACGACTCACTATAGGGCGAATTGGAGCTCCACCGCGGTGGCGGCCGCTCTAGAGGTGCTGGATCTG
GTTCATTAATTAACATGGTTTCTAAGGGTGAAGAACTTTTTACTGGTGTTGTTCCTATTCTTGTTGAACT
TGATGGTGATGTTAACGGTCATAAGTTTTCTGTTCGTGGTGAAGGTGAAGGTGATGCTACTAATGGTAAA
CTTACTCTTAAGTTTATTTGCACTACTGGTAAGTTGCCTGTTCCTTGGCCTACTTTAGTTACTACTCTTA
CTTATGGTGTTCAATGCTTTTCTCGTTATCCTGATCATATGAAGCAACATGATTTTTTTAAGTCTGCTAT
GCCTGAAGGTTATGTTCAAGAACGTACTATTTCTTTTAAGGATGATGGTACTTACAAGACTCGTGCTGAA
GTTAAGTTTGAAGGTGATACTCTTGTTAATCGTATTGAACTTAAGGGTATTGATTTTAAAGAAGATGGTA
ATATTCTTGGTCATAAGCTTGAATACAACTTTAATTCTCATAACGTTTACATTACTGCTGATAAGCAAAA
GAACGGTATTAAGGCTAACTTTAAGATTCGTCATAATGTTGAAGATGGTTCTGTTCAACTTGCTGATCAT
TACCAACAAAACACTCCTATTGGTGATGGTCCTGTTCTCCTTCCTGATAACCATTACCTTTCTACTCAAT
CTGTTCTTTCTAAGGATCCTAACGAAAAGCGTGATCATATGGTTCTTTTGGAATTTGTTACTGCTGCTGG
TATTACTCTTGGTATGGATGAACTTTACAAGTAAAAAAAGACTAATGTAAAATTTTTTTGGTTGGTTATT
GAAAAAGTCGATGCCTTGTTTGCGTTTGTTTT
