>Addgene plasmid #74081 | BAS286 C terminal SF-GFP hygBR | addgene partial sequence | sequence record 141355 | M13pUC-Rev 5'-AGCGGATAACAATTTCACACAGG-3'
CATGATTACGCCAAGCTCGAAATTAACCCTCACTAAAGGGAACAAAAGCTGGTACCGGGCCCCCCCTCGA
GGTCGACGGTATCGATAAGCTTGATATGTTTAAACCAGTATAGCGACCAGCATTCACATACGATTGACGC
ATGATATTACTTTCTGCGCACTTAACTTCGCATCTGGGCAGATGATGTCGAGGCGAAAAAAAATATAAAT
CACGCTAACATTTGATTAAAATAGAACAACTACAATATAAAAAAACTATACAAATGACAAGTTCTTGAAA
ACAAGAATCTTTTTATTGTCAGTACTGATTATTCCTTTGCCCTCGGACGAGTGCTGGGGCGTCGGTTTCC
ACTATCGGCGAGTACTTCTACACAGCCATCGGTCCAGACGGCCGCGCTTCTGCGGGCGATTTGTGTACGC
CCGACAGTCCCGGCTCCGGATCGGACGATTGCGTCGCATCGACCCTGCGCCCAAGCTGCATCATCGAAAT
TGCCGTCAACCAAGCTCTGATAGAGTTGGTCAAGACCAATGCGGAGCATATACGCCCGGAGCCGCGGCGA
TCCTGCAAGCTCCGGATGCCTCCGCTCGAAGTAGCGCGTCTGCTGCTCCATACAAGCCAACCACGGCCTC
CAGAAGAAGATGTTGGCGACCTCGTATTGGGAATCCCCGAACATCGCCTCGCTCCAGTCAATGACCGCTG
TTATGCGGCCATTGTCCGTCAGGACATTGTTGGAGCCGAAATCCGCGTGCACGAGGTGCCGGACTTCGGG
GCAGTCCTCGGCCCAAAGCATCAGCTCATCGAGAGCCTGCGCGACGGACGCACTGACGGTGTCGTCCATC
ACAGTTTGCCAGTGATACACATGGGGATCAGCAATCGCGCATATGAAATCACGCCATGTAGTGTATTGAC
CGATTCCTTGCGGTCCGAATGGGCCGAACCCGCTCGTCTGGCTAAGATCGGCCGCAGCGATCGCATCCAT
GGCCTCCGCGACCGGCTGCAGAACAGCGGGCAGTTCGGTTTCAGGCAGGTCTTGCA
